Addgene plasmid #225516: plenti-UBC-HA-TMEM230
Purpose: Lentiviral TMEM230 expression vector
Depositing lab: Wade Harper. Depositing organization: Harvard Medical School. Publication: EndoMAP.v1 charts the structural landscape of human early endosome complexes. Gonzalez-Lozano MA, Schmid EW, Miguel Whelan E, Jiang Y, Paulo JA, Walter JC, Harper JW. Nature. 2025 Jul;643(8070):252-261. doi: 10.1038/s41586-025-09059-y. Epub 2025 May 28. PubMed 40437099.
Backbone
  Vector backbone: plenti-UBC-gate-3xHA-pGK-PUR (Addgene #107396)
  Vector type: Lentiviral
  Selectable markers: Hygromycin
Growth in bacteria
  Bacterial resistance: Kanamycin, 50 μg/mL
  Growth temperature: 37°C
  Growth strain: NEB Stable
  Copy number: High Copy
Gene/Insert
  Gene/Insert name: TMEM230
  Species: H. sapiens (human)
  Entrez Gene: TMEM230 (a.k.a. C20orf30, HSPC274, dJ1116H23.2.1)
  Tag / fusion protein: 3xHA (N terminal on insert)
  Cloning method: Gateway Cloning
  Sequencing primers: 5′ n/a
Resource information
  A portion of this plasmid was derived from a plasmid made by: William Kaelin, backbone used is Addgene #107396.
Terms and licenses: Academic/Nonprofit Terms; Industry Terms: Not Available to Industry
Depositor comments: Please visit https://doi.org/10.1101/2025.02.07.636106 for bioRxiv preprint.
How to cite: plenti-UBC-HA-TMEM230 was a gift from Wade Harper (Addgene plasmid # 225516 ; http://n2t.net/addgene:225516 ; RRID:Addgene_225516)
