[The description below was written by a language model from this plasmid's Addgene catalogue record and pLannotate feature annotations shown in this document.]
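Description:
plenti-UBC-HA-TMEM230 is a third-generation-style, self-inactivating HIV-1 lentiviral transfer plasmid for stable expression of HA-tagged human TMEM230 in mammalian cells. It replicates in E. coli from a high-copy ColE1/pUC-type origin and is selected with kanamycin through a Tn5 NeoR/KanR gene driven by tandem bacterial (AmpR) and SV40 promoters. An f1 origin and an SV40 origin are also present in the backbone. The viral genome is transcribed from a CMV enhancer/promoter fused to a truncated 5' LTR. It carries the Ψ packaging signal with a gag fragment, the RRE for Rev-dependent nuclear export, the cPPT/CTS, a WPRE to boost transcript expression, and a ΔU3 3' LTR that inactivates LTR promoter activity after integration.

Within the provirus, the human ubiquitin C promoter drives an N-terminal HA tag followed by the TMEM230 coding sequence. The catalogue describes the tag as 3xHA, but the annotation detects only a short 3xHA fragment. The coding sequence is flanked by attB1 and attB2 sites left by Gateway recombination into the destination vector. Downstream, a mouse PGK promoter drives a hygromycin resistance gene for selecting transduced cells. This agrees with the listed hygromycin marker, although the parental backbone name implies puromycin. A single loxP site and a short EMCV IRES fragment are also annotated and appear to be cloning remnants.

TMEM230 is annotated as a membrane protein involved in vesicle trafficking and recycling. The record gives the purpose simply as lentiviral TMEM230 expression, in connection with a study of human early endosome protein complexes. The HA tag would allow detection or affinity capture of the protein.
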