Features (pLannotate 1.2.2; 34 found; start..end, strand, type, name):
      1..589     +  rep_origin     ori: high-copy-number ColE1/pMB1/pBR322/pUC origin of replication
    764..1067    +  enhancer       CMV enhancer: human cytomegalovirus immediate early enhancer
   1068..1267    +  promoter       CMV promoter: human cytomegalovirus (CMV) immediate early promoter
   1285..1465    +  LTR            5' LTR (truncated): truncated 5' long terminal repeat (LTR) from HIV-1
   1512..1637    +  misc_feature   HIV-1 Ψ: packaging signal of human immunodeficiency virus type 1
   1621..1959    +  CDS            HIV-1 gag (fragment): gag protein from human immunodeficiency virus 1; gag
   2134..2367    +  misc_feature   RRE: The Rev response element (RRE) of HIV-1 allows for Rev-dependent mRNA export from the nucleus to the cytoplasm.
   2744..2844    +  CDS            Rev (fragment): human immunodeficiency virus 1 (HIV-1) Rev protein; rev; enhances nuclear export of unspliced and incompletely spliced viral mRNAs
   2894..3011    +  misc_feature   cPPT/CTS: central polypurine tract and central termination sequence of HIV-1
   3077..3094    +  ncRNA          5' miR-30a (fragment): sequence upstream of the 71-nt precursor of the human miR-30a microRNA (Zeng et al., 2002) miRNA
   3103..4314    +  promoter       UbC promoter: human ubiquitin C promoter
   4369..4395    +  CDS            3xHA (fragment): three tandem HA epitope tags
   4417..4441    +  protein_bind   attB1: mutant version of attB; recombination site for the Gateway® BP reaction BP Clonase™
   4444..4803    +  CDS            TMEM230: TM230_HUMAN - Also known as C20orf30. Experimental evidence at protein level: Swiss-Prot protein existence level 1. Involved in trafficking and recycling of synaptic vesicles. From Homo sapiens (Human).
   4809..4833    -  protein_bind   attB2: mutant version of attB; recombination site for the Gateway® BP reaction BP Clonase™
   4851..4957    +  misc_feature   IRES (fragment): internal ribosome entry site (IRES) of the encephalomyocarditis virus (EMCV)
   4977..5476    +  promoter       PGK promoter: mouse phosphoglycerate kinase 1 promoter
   5494..6519    +  CDS            HygR: aminoglycoside phosphotransferase from E. coli; aph(4)-Ia; confers resistance to hygromycin
   6550..6583    +  protein_bind   loxP: Cre-mediated recombination occurs in the 8-bp core sequence (GCATACAT). Cre recombinase
   6616..6639    +  misc_feature   MCS (fragment): pBluescript multiple cloning site
   6639..7227    +  misc_feature   WPRE: woodchuck hepatitis virus posttranscriptional regulatory element
   7228..7247    +  misc_feature   MCS (fragment): pBluescript multiple cloning site
   7249..7434    +  CDS            nef (fragment): NEF_HV1Z2 - Experimental evidence at protein level: Swiss-Prot protein existence level 1. Extracellular Nef protein targets CD4(+) T-lymphocytes for apoptosis by interacting with CXCR4 surface receptors. From Human immunodeficiency virus type 1 group M subtype D (isolate Z2/CDC-Z34) (HIV-1).
   7436..7669    +  LTR            3' LTR (ΔU3): self-inactivating 3' long terminal repeat (LTR) from HIV-1
   7741..7862    +  polyA_signal   SV40 poly(A) signal: SV40 polyadenylation signal
   7902..8037    +  rep_origin     SV40 ori: SV40 origin of replication
   8058..8076    -  promoter       T7 promoter: promoter for bacteriophage T7 RNA polymerase
   8099..8457    -  rep_origin     f1 ori (sequence partly withheld): f1 bacteriophage origin of replication; arrow indicates direction of (+) strand synthesis
   8484..8588    +  promoter       AmpR promoter: bla
   8590..8947    +  promoter       SV40 promoter: SV40 enhancer and early promoter
   8982..9776    +  CDS            NeoR/KanR: aminoglycoside phosphotransferase from Tn5; aph(3')-II (or nptII); confers resistance to neomycin, kanamycin, and G418 (Geneticin®)
   9797..9949    +  CDS            ble (fragment): BLE_KLEPN - Experimental evidence at protein level: Swiss-Prot protein existence level 1. Binding protein with a strong affinity to the bleomycin family of antibiotics. Binds to CL990; an antimitotic-antibiotic compound. From Klebsiella pneumoniae.
  10008..10055   +  polyA_signal   HSV TK poly(A) signal: herpes simplex virus thymidine kinase polyadenylation signal (Cole and Stacy, 1985)
  10146..10162   -  polyA_signal   bGH poly(A) signal (fragment): bovine growth hormone polyadenylation signal
>Addgene plasmid #225516 | plenti-UBC-HA-TMEM230 | addgene full sequence | sequence record 447630 | Addgene NGS Result
TTGAGATCCTTTTTTTCTGCGCGTAATCTGCTGCTTGCAAACAAAAAAACCACCGCTACCAGCGGTGGTT
TGTTTGCCGGATCAAGAGCTACCAACTCTTTTTCCGAAGGTAACTGGCTTCAGCAGAGCGCAGATACCAA
ATACTGTTCTTCTAGTGTAGCCGTAGTTAGGCCACCACTTCAAGAACTCTGTAGCACCGCCTACATACCT
CGCTCTGCTAATCCTGTTACCAGTGGCTGCTGCCAGTGGCGATAAGTCGTGTCTTACCGGGTTGGACTCA
AGACGATAGTTACCGGATAAGGCGCAGCGGTCGGGCTGAACGGGGGGTTCGTGCACACAGCCCAGCTTGG
AGCGAACGACCTACACCGAACTGAGATACCTACAGCGTGAGCTATGAGAAAGCGCCACGCTTCCCGAAGG
GAGAAAGGCGGACAGGTATCCGGTAAGCGGCAGGGTCGGAACAGGAGAGCGCACGAGGGAGCTTCCAGGG
GGAAACGCCTGGTATCTTTATAGTCCTGTCGGGTTTCGCCACCTCTGACTTGAGCGTCGATTTTTGTGAT
GCTCGTCAGGGGGGCGGAGCCTATGGAAAAACGCCAGCAACGCGGCCTTTTTACGGTTCCTGGCCTTTTG
CTGGCCTTTTGCTCACATGTTCTTTCCTGCGTTATCCCCTGATTCTGTGGATAACCGTATTACCGCCATG
CATTAGTTATTAATAGTAATCAATTACGGGGTCATTAGTTCATAGCCCATATATGGAGTTCCGCGTTACA
TAACTTACGGTAAATGGCCCGCCTGGCTGACCGCCCAACGACCCCCGCCCATTGACGTCAATAATGACGT
ATGTTCCCATAGTAACGCCAATAGGGACTTTCCATTGACGTCAATGGGTGGAGTATTTACGGTAAACTGC
CCACTTGGCAGTACATCAAGTGTATCATATGCCAAGTACGCCCCCTATTGACGTCAATGACGGTAAATGG
CCCGCCTGGCATTATGCCCAGTACATGACCTTATGGGACTTTCCTACTTGGCAGTACATCTACGTATTAG
TCATCGCTATTACCATGGTGATGCGGTTTTGGCAGTACATCAATGGGCGTGGATAGCGGTTTGACTCACG
GGGATTTCCAAGTCTCCACCCCATTGACGTCAATGGGAGTTTGTTTTGGCACCAAAATCAACGGGACTTT
CCAAAATGTCGTAACAACTCCGCCCCATTGACGCAAATGGGCGGTAGGCGTGTACGGTGGGAGGTCTATA
TAAGCAGCGCGTTTTGCCTGTACTGGGTCTCTCTGGTTAGACCAGATCTGAGCCTGGGAGCTCTCTGGCT
AACTAGGGAACCCACTGCTTAAGCCTCAATAAAGCTTGCCTTGAGTGCTTCAAGTAGTGTGTGCCCGTCT
GTTGTGTGACTCTGGTAACTAGAGATCCCTCAGACCCTTTTAGTCAGTGTGGAAAATCTCTAGCAGTGGC
GCCCGAACAGGGACTTGAAAGCGAAAGGGAAACCAGAGGAGCTCTCTCGACGCAGGACTCGGCTTGCTGA
AGCGCGCACGGCAAGAGGCGAGGGGCGGCGACTGGTGAGTACGCCAAAAATTTTGACTAGCGGAGGCTAG
AAGGAGAGAGATGGGTGCGAGAGCGTCAGTATTAAGCGGGGGAGAATTAGATCGCGATGGGAAAAAATTC
GGTTAAGGCCAGGGGGAAAGAAAAAATATAAATTAAAACATATAGTATGGGCAAGCAGGGAGCTAGAACG
ATTCGCAGTTAATCCTGGCCTGTTAGAAACATCAGAAGGCTGTAGACAAATACTGGGACAGCTACAACCA
TCCCTTCAGACAGGATCAGAAGAACTTAGATCATTATATAATACAGTAGCAACCCTCTATTGTGTGCATC
AAAGGATAGAGATAAAAGACACCAAGGAAGCTTTAGACAAGATAGAGGAAGAGCAAAACAAAAGTAAGAC
CACCGCACAGCAAGCGGCCGGCCGCTGATCTTCAGACCTGGAGGAGGAGATATGAGGGACAATTGGAGAA
GTGAATTATATAAATATAAAGTAGTAAAAATTGAACCATTAGGAGTAGCACCCACCAAGGCAAAGAGAAG
AGTGGTGCAGAGAGAAAAAAGAGCAGTGGGAATAGGAGCTTTGTTCCTTGGGTTCTTGGGAGCAGCAGGA
AGCACTATGGGCGCAGCGTCAATGACGCTGACGGTACAGGCCAGACAATTATTGTCTGGTATAGTGCAGC
AGCAGAACAATTTGCTGAGGGCTATTGAGGCGCAACAGCATCTGTTGCAACTCACAGTCTGGGGCATCAA
GCAGCTCCAGGCAAGAATCCTGGCTGTGGAAAGATACCTAAAGGATCAACAGCTCCTGGGGATTTGGGGT
TGCTCTGGAAAACTCATTTGCACCACTGCTGTGCCTTGGAATGCTAGTTGGAGTAATAAATCTCTGGAAC
AGATTTGGAATCACACGACCTGGATGGAGTGGGACAGAGAAATTAACAATTACACAAGCTTAATACACTC
CTTAATTGAAGAATCGCAAAACCAGCAAGAAAAGAATGAACAAGAATTATTGGAATTAGATAAATGGGCA
AGTTTGTGGAATTGGTTTAACATAACAAATTGGCTGTGGTATATAAAATTATTCATAATGATAGTAGGAG
GCTTGGTAGGTTTAAGAATAGTTTTTGCTGTACTTTCTATAGTGAATAGAGTTAGGCAGGGATATTCACC
ATTATCGTTTCAGACCCACCTCCCAACCCCGAGGGGACCCGACAGGCCCGAAGGAATAGAAGAAGAAGGT
GGAGAGAGAGACAGAGACAGATCCATTCGATTAGTGAACGGATCGGCACTGCGTGCGCCAATTCTGCAGA
CAAATGGCAGTATTCATCCACAATTTTAAAAGAAAAGGGGGGATTGGGGGGTACAGTGCAGGGGAAAGAA
TAGTAGACATAATAGCAACAGACATACAAACTAAAGAATTACAAAAACAAATTACAAAAATTCAAAATTT
TCGGGTTTATTACAGGGACAGCAGAGATCCAGTTTGGTTAGTACCGGGCCCGCTCTAGCCCTAGATTTAA
CCCAACAGAAGGCTCGACGCGTGGCCTCCGCGCCGGGTTTTGGCGCCTCCCGCGGGCGCCCCCCTCCTCA
CGGCGAGCGCTGCCACGTCAGACGAAGGGCGCAGCGAGCGTCCTGATCCTTCCGCCCGGACGCTCAGGAC
AGCGGCCCGCTGCTCATAAGACTCGGCCTTAGAACCCCAGTATCAGCAGAAGGACATTTTAGGACGGGAC
TTGGGTGACTCTAGGGCACTGGTTTTCTTTCCAGAGAGCGGAACAGGCGAGGAAAAGTAGTCCCTTCTCG
GCGATTCTGCGGAGGGATCTCCGTGGGGCGGTGAACGCCGATGATTATATAAGGACGCGCCGGGTGTGGC
ACAGCTAGTTCCGTCGCAGCCGGGATTTGGGTCGCGGTTCTTGTTTGTGGATCGCTGTGATCGTCACTTG
GTGAGTAGCGGGCTGCTGGGCTGGCCGGGGCTTTCGTGGCCGCCGGGCCGCTCGGTGGGACGGAAGCGTG
TGGAGAGACCGCCAAGGGCTGTAGTCTGGGTCCGCGAGCAAGGTTGCCCTGAACTGGGGGTTGGGGGGAG
CGCAGCAAAATGGCGGCTGTTCCCGAGTCTTGAATGGAAGACGCTTGTGAGGCGGGCTGTGAGGTCGTTG
AAACAAGGTGGGGGGCATGGTGGGCGGCAAGAACCCAAGGTCTTGAGGCCTTCGCTAATGCGGGAAAGCT
CTTATTCGGGTGAGATGGGCTGGGGCACCATCTGGGGACCCTGACGTGAAGTTTGTCACTGACTGGAGAA
CTCGGTTTGTCGTCTGTTGCGGGGGCGGCAGTTATGGCGGTGCCGTTGGGCAGTGCACCCGTACCTTTGG
GAGCGCGCGCCCTCGTCGTGTCGTGACGTCACCCGTTCTGTTGGCTTATAATGCAGGGTGGGGCCACCTG
CCGGTAGGTGTGCGGTAGGCTTTTCTCCGTCGCAGGACGCAGGGTTCGGGCCTAGGGTAGGCTCTCCTGA
ATCGACAGGCGCCGGACCTCTGGTGAGGGGAGGGATAAGTGAGGCGTCAGTTTCTTTGGTCGGTTTTATG
TACCTATCTTCTTAAGTAGCTGAAGCTCCGGTTTTGAACTATGCGCTCGGGGTTGGCGAGTGTGTTTTGT
GAAGTTTTTTAGGCACCTTTTGAAATGTAATCATTTGGGTCAATATGTAATTTTCAGTGTTAGACTAGTA
AATTGTCCGCTAAATTCTGGCCGTTTTTGGCTTTTTTGTTAGACGCTAGACTGCCGGATCGAATTGTCGA
CGAATTCGGATCCAGATCTGCCACCATGTACCCATACGATGTTCCAGATTACGCTGGCGGAGCTCGAGGT
TATCAAACAAGTTTGTACAAAAAAGCAGGCTCCATGATGCCGTCCCGTACCAACCTGGCTACTGGAATCC
CCAGTAGTAAAGTGAAATATTCAAGGCTCTCCAGCACAGACGATGGCTACATTGACCTTCAGTTTAAGAA
AACCCCTCCTAAGATCCCTTATAAGGCCATCGCACTTGCCACTGTGCTGTTTTTGATTGGCGCCTTTCTC
ATTATTATAGGCTCCCTCCTGCTGTCAGGCTACATCAGCAAAGGGGGGGCAGACCGGGCCGTTCCAGTGC
TGATCATTGGCATTCTGGTGTTCCTACCCGGATTTTACCACCTGCGCATCGCTTACTATGCATCCAAAGG
CTACCGTGGTTACTCCTATGATGACATTCCAGACTTTGATGACTAGTGACCCAGCTTTCTTGTACAAAGT
GGTTCGATAACGAATTCCGCCCCCCCCCCCTAACGTTACTGGCCGAAGCCGCTTGGAATAAGGCCGGTGT
GCGTTTGTCTATATGTTATTTTCCACCATATTGCCGTCTTTTGGCAATGTGAGGGCCGCGTTTAACGAAT
TCTACCGGGTAGGGGAGGCGCTTTTCCCAAGGCAGTCTGGAGCATGCGCTTTAGCAGCCCCGCTGGGCAC
TTGGCGCTACACAAGTGGCCTCTGGCCTCGCACACATTCCACATCCACCGGTAGGCGCCAACCGGCTCCG
TTCTTTGGTGGCCCCTTCGCGCCACCTTCTACTCCTCCCCTAGTCAGGAAGTTCCCCCCCGCCCCGCAGC
TCGCGTCGTGCAGGACGTGACAAATGGAAGTAGCACGTCTCACTAGTCTCGTGCAGATGGACAGCACCGC
TGAGCAATGGAAGCGGGTAGGCCTTTGGGGCAGCGGCCAATAGCAGCTTTGCTCCTTCGCTTTCTGGGCT
CAGAGGCTGGGAAGGGGTGGGTCCGGGGGCGGGCTCAGGGGCGGGCTCAGGGGCGGGGCGGGCGCCCGAA
GGTCCTCCGGAGGCCCGGCATTCTGCACGCTTCAAAAGCGCACGTCTGCCGCGCTGTTCTCCTCTTCCTC
ATCTCCGGGCCTTTCGACCTGCATCCCGCCACCATGAAAAAGCCTGAACTCACCGCGACGTCTGTCGAGA
AGTTTCTGATCGAAAAGTTCGACAGCGTCTCCGACCTGATGCAGCTCTCGGAGGGCGAAGAATCTCGTGC
TTTCAGCTTCGATGTAGGAGGGCGTGGATATGTCCTGCGGGTAAATAGCTGCGCCGATGGTTTCTACAAA
GATCGTTATGTTTATCGGCACTTTGCATCGGCCGCGCTCCCGATTCCGGAAGTGCTTGACATTGGGGAAT
TCAGCGAGAGCCTGACCTATTGCATCTCCCGCCGTGCACAGGGTGTCACGTTGCAAGACCTGCCTGAAAC
CGAACTGCCCGCTGTTCTGCAGCCGGTCGCGGAGGCCATGGATGCGATCGCTGCGGCCGATCTTAGCCAG
ACGAGCGGGTTCGGCCCATTCGGACCGCAAGGAATCGGTCAATACACTACATGGCGTGATTTCATATGCG
CGATTGCTGATCCCCATGTGTATCACTGGCAAACTGTGATGGACGACACCGTCAGTGCGTCCGTCGCGCA
GGCTCTCGATGAGCTGATGCTTTGGGCCGAGGACTGCCCCGAAGTCCGGCACCTCGTGCACGCGGATTTC
GGCTCCAACAATGTCCTGACGGACAATGGCCGCATAACAGCGGTCATTGACTGGAGCGAGGCGATGTTCG
GGGATTCCCAATACGAGGTCGCCAACATCTTCTTCTGGAGGCCGTGGTTGGCTTGTATGGAGCAGCAGAC
GCGCTACTTCGAGCGGAGGCATCCGGAGCTTGCAGGATCGCCGCGGCTCCGGGCGTATATGCTCCGCATT
GGTCTTGACCAACTCTATCAGAGCTTGGTTGACGGCAATTTCGATGATGCAGCTTGGGCGCAGGGTCGAT
GCGACGCAATCGTCCGATCCGGAGCCGGGACTGTCGGGCGTACACAAATCGCCCGCAGAAGCGCGGCCGT
CTGGACCGATGGCTGTGTAGAAGTACTCGCCGATAGTGGAAACCGACGCCCCAGCACTCGTCCGAGGGCA
AAGGAATAGTGTACAAGTAGGAATTCGTCGAGGGACCTAATAACTTCGTATAGCATACATTATACGAAGT
TATACATGTTTAAGGGTTCCGGTTCCACTAGGTACAATTCGATATCAAGCTTATCGATAATCAACCTCTG
GATTACAAAATTTGTGAAAGATTGACTGGTATTCTTAACTATGTTGCTCCTTTTACGCTATGTGGATACG
CTGCTTTAATGCCTTTGTATCATGCTATTGCTTCCCGTATGGCTTTCATTTTCTCCTCCTTGTATAAATC
CTGGTTGCTGTCTCTTTATGAGGAGTTGTGGCCCGTTGTCAGGCAACGTGGCGTGGTGTGCACTGTGTTT
GCTGACGCAACCCCCACTGGTTGGGGCATTGCCACCACCTGTCAGCTCCTTTCCGGGACTTTCGCTTTCC
CCCTCCCTATTGCCACGGCGGAACTCATCGCCGCCTGCCTTGCCCGCTGCTGGACAGGGGCTCGGCTGTT
GGGCACTGACAATTCCGTGGTGTTGTCGGGGAAATCATCGTCCTTTCCTTGGCTGCTCGCCTGTGTTGCC
ACCTGGATTCTGCGCGGGACGTCCTTCTGCTACGTCCCTTCGGCCCTCAATCCAGCGGACCTTCCTTCCC
GCGGCCTGCTGCCGGCTCTGCGGCCTCTTCCGCGTCTTCGCCTTCGCCCTCAGACGAGTCGGATCTCCCT
TTGGGCCGCCTCCCCGCATCGATACCGTCGACCTCGATCGAGACCTAGAAAAACATGGAGCAATCACAAG
TAGCAATACAGCAGCTACCAATGCTGATTGTGCCTGGCTAGAAGCACAAGAGGAGGAGGAGGTGGGTTTT
CCAGTCACACCTCAGGTACCTTTAAGACCAATGACTTACAAGGCAGCTGTAGATCTTAGCCACTTTTTAA
AAGAAAAGGGGGGACTGGAAGGGCTAATTCACTCCCAACGAAGACAAGATCTGCTTTTTGCTTGTACTGG
GTCTCTCTGGTTAGACCAGATCTGAGCCTGGGAGCTCTCTGGCTAACTAGGGAACCCACTGCTTAAGCCT
CAATAAAGCTTGCCTTGAGTGCTTCAAGTAGTGTGTGCCCGTCTGTTGTGTGACTCTGGTAACTAGAGAT
CCCTCAGACCCTTTTAGTCAGTGTGGAAAATCTCTAGCAGTAGTAGTTCATGTCATCTTATTATTCAGTA
TTTATAACTTGCAAAGAAATGAATATCAGAGAGTGAGAGGAACTTGTTTATTGCAGCTTATAATGGTTAC
AAATAAAGCAATAGCATCACAAATTTCACAAATAAAGCATTTTTTTCACTGCATTCTAGTTGTGGTTTGT
CCAAACTCATCAATGTATCTTATCATGTCTGGCTCTAGCTATCCCGCCCCTAACTCCGCCCATCCCGCCC
CTAACTCCGCCCAGTTCCGCCCATTCTCCGCCCCATGGCTGACTAATTTTTTTTATTTATGCAGAGGCCG
AGGCCGCCTCGGCCTCTGAGCTATTCCAGAAGTAGTGAGGAGGCTTTTTTGGAGGCCTAGGGACGTACCC
AATTCGCCCTATAGTGAGTCGTATTAGCATGTGAGCAAAAGGCCAGCATAAATCAAAAGAATAGACCGAG
ATAGGGT
[37 nt withheld, positions 8128-8164]
AAAGAACGTGGACTCCAACGTCAAAGG
[49 nt withheld, positions 8192-8240]
T
[91 nt withheld, positions 8242-8332]
G
[124 nt withheld, positions 8334-8457]
CAGGTGGCACTTTTCGGGGAAATGTGCGCGGAACCCCTATTTGTTTATTTTTCTAAATACATTCAAATAT
GTATCCGCTCATGAGACAATAACCCTGATAAATGCTTCAATAATATTGAAAAAGGAAGAGTCCTGAGGCG
GAAAGAACCAGCTGTGGAATGTGTGTCAGTTAGGGTGTGGAAAGTCCCCAGGCTCCCCAGCAGGCAGAAG
TATGCAAAGCATGCATCTCAATTAGTCAGCAACCAGGTGTGGAAAGTCCCCAGGCTCCCCAGCAGGCAGA
AGTATGCAAAGCATGCATCTCAATTAGTCAGCAACCATAGTCCCGCCCCTAACTCCGCCCATCCCGCCCC
TAACTCCGCCCAGTTCCGCCCATTCTCCGCCCCATGGCTGACTAATTTTTTTTATTTATGCAGAGGCCGA
GGCCGCCTCGGCCTCTGAGCTATTCCAGAAGTAGTGAGGAGGCTTTTTTGGAGGCCTAGGCTTTTGCAAA
GATCGATCAAGAGACAGGATGAGGATCGTTTCGCATGATTGAACAAGATGGATTGCACGCAGGTTCTCCG
GCCGCTTGGGTGGAGAGGCTATTCGGCTATGACTGGGCACAACAGACAATCGGCTGCTCTGATGCCGCCG
TGTTCCGGCTGTCAGCGCAGGGGCGCCCGGTTCTTTTTGTCAAGACCGACCTGTCCGGTGCCCTGAATGA
ACTGCAAGACGAGGCAGCGCGGCTATCGTGGCTGGCCACGACGGGCGTTCCTTGCGCAGCTGTGCTCGAC
GTTGTCACTGAAGCGGGAAGGGACTGGCTGCTATTGGGCGAAGTGCCGGGGCAGGATCTCCTGTCATCTC
ACCTTGCTCCTGCCGAGAAAGTATCCATCATGGCTGATGCAATGCGGCGGCTGCATACGCTTGATCCGGC
TACCTGCCCATTCGACCACCAAGCGAAACATCGCATCGAGCGAGCACGTACTCGGATGGAAGCCGGTCTT
GTCGATCAGGATGATCTGGACGAAGAGCATCAGGGGCTCGCGCCAGCCGAACTGTTCGCCAGGCTCAAGG
CGAGCATGCCCGACGGCGAGGATCTCGTCGTGACCCATGGCGATGCCTGCTTGCCGAATATCATGGTGGA
AAATGGCCGCTTTTCTGGATTCATCGACTGTGGCCGGCTGGGTGTGGCGGACCGCTATCAGGACATAGCG
TTGGCTACCCGTGATATTGCTGAAGAGCTTGGCGGCGAATGGGCTGACCGCTTCCTCGTGCTTTACGGTA
TCGCCGCTCCCGATTCGCAGCGCATCGCCTTCTATCGCCTTCTTGACGAGTTCTTCTGAGCGGGACTCTG
GGGTTCGAAATGACCGACCAAGCGACGCCCAACCTGCCATCACGAGATTTCGATTCCACCGCCGCCTTCT
ATGAAAGGTTGGGCTTCGGAATCGTTTTCCGGGACGCCGGCTGGATGATCCTCCAGCGCGGGGATCTCAT
GCTGGAGTTCTTCGCCCACCCTAGGGGGAGGCTAACTGAAACACGGAAGGAGACAATACCGGAAGGAACC
CGCGCTATGACGGCAATAAAAAGACAGAATAAAACGCACGGTGTTGGGTCGTTTGTTCATAAACGCGGGG
TTCGGTCCCAGGGCTGGCACTCTGTCGATACCCCACCGAGACCCCATTGGGGCCAATACGCCCGCGTTTC
TTCCTTTTCCCCACCCCACCCCCCAAGTTCGGGTGAAGGCCCAGGGCTCGCAGCCAACGTCGGGGCGGCA
GGCCCTGCCATAGCCTCAGGTTACTCATATATACTTTAGATTGATTTAAAACTTCATTTTTAATTTAAAA
GGATCTAGGTGAAGATCCTTTTTGATAATCTCATGACCAAAATCCCTTAACGTGAGTTTTCGTTCCACTG
AGCGTCAGACCCCGTAGAAAAGATCAAAGGATCTTC
